>Addgene plasmid #183928 | PHR-GFP-VPR | addgene full sequence | sequence record 364197 | Addgene NGS Result
AGTTATTAATAGTAATCAATTACGGGGTCATTAGTTCATAGCCCATATATGGAGTTCCGCGTTACATAAC
TTACGGTAAATGGCCCGCCTGGCTGACCGCCCAACGACCCCCGCCCATTGACGTCAATAATGACGTATGT
TCCCATAGTAACGCCAATAGGGACTTTCCATTGACGTCAATGGGTGGAGTATTTACGGTAAACTGCCCAC
TTGGCAGTACATCAAGTGTATCATATGCCAAGTACGCCCCCTATTGACGTCAATGACGGTAAATGGCCCG
CCTGGCATTATGCCCAGTACATGACCTTATGGGACTTTCCTACTTGGCAGTACATCTACGTATTAGTCAT
CGCTATTACCATGGTGATGCGGTTTTGGCAGTACATCAATGGGCGTGGATAGCGGTTTGACTCACGGGGA
TTTCCAAGTCTCCACCCCATTGACGTCAATGGGAGTTTGTTTTGGCACCAAAATCAACGGGACTTTCCAA
AATGTCGTAACAACTCCGCCCCATTGACGCAAATGGGCGGTAGGCGTGTACGGTGGGAGGTCTATATAAG
CAGAGCTGGTTTAGTGAACCGTCAGATCCGCTAGCGCTACCGGACTCAGATCTCGAGGCCACCATGAAGA
TGGACAAAAAGACTATAGTTTGGTTTAGAAGAGACCTAAGGATTGAGGATAATCCTGCATTAGCAGCAGC
TGCTCACGAAGGATCTGTTTTTCCTGTCTTCATTTGGTGTCCTGAAGAAGAAGGACAGTTTTATCCTGGA
AGAGCTTCAAGATGGTGGATGAAACAATCACTTGCTCACTTATCTCAATCCTTGAAGGCTCTTGGATCTG
ACCTCACTTTAATCAAAACCCACAACACGATTTCAGCGATCTTGGATTGTATCCGCGTTACCGGTGCTAC
AAAAGTCGTCTTTAACCACCTCTATGATCCTGTTTCGTTAGTTCGGGACCATACCGTAAAGGAGAAGCTG
GTGGAACGTGGGATCTCTGTGCAAAGCTACAATGGAGATCTATTGTATGAACCGTGGGAGATATACTGCG
AAAAGGGCAAACCTTTTACGAGTTTCAATTCTTACTGGAAGAAATGCTTAGATATGTCGATTGAATCCGT
TATGCTTCCTCCTCCTTGGCGGTTGATGCCAATAACTGCAGCGGCTGAAGCGATTTGGGCGTGTTCGATT
GAAGAACTAGGGCTGGAGAATGAGGCCGAGAAACCGAGCAATGCGTTGTTAACTAGAGCTTGGTCTCCAG
GATGGAGCAATGCTGATAAGTTACTAAATGAGTTCATCGAGAAGCAGTTGATAGATTATGCAAAGAACAG
CAAGAAAGTTGTTGGGAATTCTACTTCACTACTTTCTCCGTATCTCCATTTCGGGGAAATAAGCGTCAGA
CACGTTTTCCAGTGTGCCCGGATGAAACAAATTATATGGGCAAGAGATAAGAACAGTGAAGGAGAAGAAA
GTGCAGATCTTTTTCTTAGGGGAATCGGTTTAAGAGAGTATTCTCGGTATATATGTTTCAACTTCCCGTT
TACTCACGAGCAATCGTTGTTGAGTCATCTTCGGTTTTTCCCTTGGGATGCTGATGTTGATAAGTTCAAG
GCCTGGAGACAAGGCAGGACCGGTTATCCGTTGGTGGATGCCGGAATGAGAGAGCTTTGGGCTACCGGAT
GGATGCATAACAGAATAAGAGTGATTGTTTCAAGCTTTGCTGTGAAGTTTCTTCTCCTTCCATGGAAATG
GGGAATGAAGTATTTCTGGGATACACTTTTGGATGCTGATTTGGAATGTGACATCCTTGGCTGGCAGTAT
ATCTCTGGGAGTATCCCCGATGGCCACGAGCTTGATCGCTTGGACAATCCCGCGTTACAAGGCGCCAAAT
ATGACCCAGAAGGTGAGTACATAAGGCAATGGCTTCCCGAGCTTGCGAGATTGCCAACTGAATGGATCCA
TCATCCATGGGACGCTCCTTTAACCGTACTCAAAGCTTCTGGTGTGGAACTCGGAACAAACTATGCGAAA
CCCATTGTAGACATCGACACAGCTCGTGAGCTACTAGCTAAAGCTATTTCAAGAACCCGTGAAGCACAGA
TCATGATCGGAGCAGCAGCCCGGGTCATGGTGAGCAAGGGCGAGGAGCTGTTCACCGGGGTGGTGCCCAT
CCTGGTCGAGCTGGACGGCGACGTAAACGGCCACAAGTTCAGCGTGTCCGGCGAGGGCGAGGGCGATGCC
ACCTACGGCAAGCTGACCCTGAAGTTCATCTGCACCACCGGCAAGCTGCCCGTGCCCTGGCCCACCCTCG
TGACCACCCTGACCTACGGCGTGCAGTGCTTCAGCCGCTACCCCGACCACATGAAGCAGCACGACTTCTT
CAAGTCCGCCATGCCCGAAGGCTACGTCCAGGAGCGCACCATCTTCTTCAAGGACGACGGCAACTACAAG
ACCCGCGCCGAGGTGAAGTTCGAGGGCGACACCCTGGTGAACCGCATCGAGCTGAAGGGCATCGACTTCA
AGGAGGACGGCAACATCCTGGGGCACAAGCTGGAGTACAACTACAACAGCCACAACGTCTATATCATGGC
CGACAAGCAGAAGAACGGCATCAAGGTGAACTTCAAGATCCGCCACAACATCGAGGACGGCAGCGTGCAG
CTCGCCGACCACTACCAGCAGAACACCCCCATCGGCGACGGCCCCGTGCTGCTGCCCGACAACCACTACC
TGAGCACCCAGTCCGCCCTGAGCAAAGACCCCAACGAGAAGCGCGATCACATGGTCCTGCTGGAGTTCGT
GACCGCCGCCGGGATCACTCTCGGCATGGACGAGCTGTACAAGAGCGGCCGCAGGGGGCGTCGACTGGGT
ACCCCTCCTAAGAAGAAGAGGAAGGTTGCCCCCACCATGGATAAAAAGAAGAGAAAGGCCCCCCCGACCG
ATGTCAGCCTGGGGGACGAGCTCGACGCATTGGACGATTTTGATCTGGATATGCTGGGAAGTGACGCCCT
CGATGATTTTGACCTTGACATGCTTGGTTCGGATGCCCTTGATGACTTTGACCTCGACATGCTCGGCAGT
GACGCCCTTGATGATTTCGACCTGGACATGCTGATTAACTCTAGAAGTTCCGGATCTCCGAAAAAGAAAC
GCAAAGTTGGTAGCCAGTACCTGCCCGACACCGACGACCGGCACCGGATCGAGGAAAAGCGGAAGCGGAC
CTACGAGACATTCAAGAGCATCATGAAGAAGTCCCCCTTCAGCGGCCCCACCGACCCTAGACCTCCACCT
AGAAGAATCGCCGTGCCCAGCAGATCCAGCGCCAGCGTGCCAAAACCTGCCCCCCAGCCTTACCCCTTCA
CCAGCAGCCTGAGCACCATCAACTACGACGAGTTCCCTACCATGGTGTTCCCCAGCGGCCAGATCTCTCA
GGCCTCTGCTCTGGCTCCAGCCCCTCCTCAGGTGCTGCCTCAGGCTCCTGCTCCTGCACCAGCTCCAGCC
ATGGTGTCTGCACTGGCTCAGGCACCAGCACCCGTGCCTGTGCTGGCTCCTGGACCTCCACAGGCTGTGG
CTCCACCAGCCCCTAAACCTACACAGGCCGGCGAGGGCACACTGTCTGAAGCTCTGCTGCAGCTGCAGTT
CGACGACGAGGATCTGGGAGCCCTGCTGGGAAACAGCACCGATCCTGCCGTGTTCACCGACCTGGCCAGC
GTGGACAACAGCGAGTTCCAGCAGCTGCTGAACCAGGGCATCCCTGTGGCCCCTCACACCACCGAGCCCA
TGCTGATGGAATACCCCGAGGCCATCACCCGGCTCGTGACAGGCGCTCAGAGGCCTCCTGATCCAGCTCC
TGCCCCTCTGGGAGCACCAGGCCTGCCTAATGGACTGCTGTCTGGCGACGAGGACTTCAGCTCTATCGCC
GATATGGATTTCTCAGCCTTGCTGGGCTCTGGCAGCGGCAGCCGGGATTCCAGGGAAGGGATGTTTTTGC
CGAAGCCTGAGGCCGGCTCCGCTATTAGTGACGTGTTTGAGGGCCGCGAGGTGTGCCAGCCAAAACGAAT
CCGGCCATTTCATCCTCCAGGAAGTCCATGGGCCAACCGCCCACTCCCCGCCAGCCTCGCACCAACACCA
ACCGGTCCAGTACATGAGCCAGTCGGGTCACTGACCCCGGCACCAGTCCCTCAGCCACTGGATCCAGCGC
CCGCAGTGACTCCCGAGGCCAGTCACCTGTTGGAGGATCCCGATGAAGAGACGAGCCAGGCTGTCAAAGC
CCTTCGGGAGATGGCCGATACTGTGATTCCCCAGAAGGAAGAGGCTGCAATCTGTGGCCAAATGGACCTT
TCCCATCCGCCCCCAAGGGGCCATCTGGATGAGCTGACAACCACACTTGAGTCCATGACCGAGGATCTGA
ACCTGGACTCACCCCTGACCCCGGAATTGAACGAGATTCTGGATACCTTCCTGAACGACGAGTGCCTCTT
GCATGCCATGCATATCAGCACAGGACTGTCCATCTTCGACACATCTCTGTTTTAACAATTGTTGTTGTTA
ACTTGTTTATTGCAGCTTATAATGGTTACAAATAAAGCAATAGCATCACAAATTTCACAAATAAAGCATT
TTTTTCACTGCATTCTAGTTGTGGTTTGTCCAAACTCATCAATGTATCTTAAGGCGTAAATTGTAAGCGT
TAATATTTTGTTAAAATTCGCGTTAAATTTTTGTTAAATCAGCTCATTTTTTAACCAATAGGCCGAAATC
GGCAAAATCCCTTATAAATCAAAAGAATAGACCGAGATAGGGT
[37 nt withheld, positions 4804-4840]
AAAGAACGTGGACTCCAACGTCAAAGG
[49 nt withheld, positions 4868-4916]
T
[91 nt withheld, positions 4918-5008]
G
[124 nt withheld, positions 5010-5133]
CAGGTGGCACTTTTCGGGGAAATGTGCGCGGAACCCCTATTTGTTTATTTTTCTAAATACATTCAAATAT
GTATCCGCTCATGAGACAATAACCCTGATAAATGCTTCAATAATATTGAAAAAGGAAGAGTCCTGAGGCG
GAAAGAACCAGCTGTGGAATGTGTGTCAGTTAGGGTGTGGAAAGTCCCCAGGCTCCCCAGCAGGCAGAAG
TATGCAAAGCATGCATCTCAATTAGTCAGCAACCAGGTGTGGAAAGTCCCCAGGCTCCCCAGCAGGCAGA
AGTATGCAAAGCATGCATCTCAATTAGTCAGCAACCATAGTCCCGCCCCTAACTCCGCCCATCCCGCCCC
TAACTCCGCCCAGTTCCGCCCATTCTCCGCCCCATGGCTGACTAATTTTTTTTATTTATGCAGAGGCCGA
GGCCGCCTCGGCCTCTGAGCTATTCCAGAAGTAGTGAGGAGGCTTTTTTGGAGGCCTAGGCTTTTGCAAA
GATCGATCAAGAGACAGGATGAGGATCGTTTCGCATGATTGAACAAGATGGATTGCACGCAGGTTCTCCG
GCCGCTTGGGTGGAGAGGCTATTCGGCTATGACTGGGCACAACAGACAATCGGCTGCTCTGATGCCGCCG
TGTTCCGGCTGTCAGCGCAGGGGCGCCCGGTTCTTTTTGTCAAGACCGACCTGTCCGGTGCCCTGAATGA
ACTGCAAGACGAGGCAGCGCGGCTATCGTGGCTGGCCACGACGGGCGTTCCTTGCGCAGCTGTGCTCGAC
GTTGTCACTGAAGCGGGAAGGGACTGGCTGCTATTGGGCGAAGTGCCGGGGCAGGATCTCCTGTCATCTC
ACCTTGCTCCTGCCGAGAAAGTATCCATCATGGCTGATGCAATGCGGCGGCTGCATACGCTTGATCCGGC
TACCTGCCCATTCGACCACCAAGCGAAACATCGCATCGAGCGAGCACGTACTCGGATGGAAGCCGGTCTT
GTCGATCAGGATGATCTGGACGAAGAGCATCAGGGGCTCGCGCCAGCCGAACTGTTCGCCAGGCTCAAGG
CGAGCATGCCCGACGGCGAGGATCTCGTCGTGACCCATGGCGATGCCTGCTTGCCGAATATCATGGTGGA
AAATGGCCGCTTTTCTGGATTCATCGACTGTGGCCGGCTGGGTGTGGCGGACCGCTATCAGGACATAGCG
TTGGCTACCCGTGATATTGCTGAAGAGCTTGGCGGCGAATGGGCTGACCGCTTCCTCGTGCTTTACGGTA
TCGCCGCTCCCGATTCGCAGCGCATCGCCTTCTATCGCCTTCTTGACGAGTTCTTCTGAGCGGGACTCTG
GGGTTCGAAATGACCGACCAAGCGACGCCCAACCTGCCATCACGAGATTTCGATTCCACCGCCGCCTTCT
ATGAAAGGTTGGGCTTCGGAATCGTTTTCCGGGACGCCGGCTGGATGATCCTCCAGCGCGGGGATCTCAT
GCTGGAGTTCTTCGCCCACCCTAGGGGGAGGCTAACTGAAACACGGAAGGAGACAATACCGGAAGGAACC
CGCGCTATGACGGCAATAAAAAGACAGAATAAAACGCACGGTGTTGGGTCGTTTGTTCATAAACGCGGGG
TTCGGTCCCAGGGCTGGCACTCTGTCGATACCCCACCGAGACCCCATTGGGGCCAATACGCCCGCGTTTC
TTCCTTTTCCCCACCCCACCCCCCAAGTTCGGGTGAAGGCCCAGGGCTCGCAGCCAACGTCGGGGCGGCA
GGCCCTGCCATAGCCTCAGGTTACTCATATATACTTTAGATTGATTTAAAACTTCATTTTTAATTTAAAA
GGATCTAGGTGAAGATCCTTTTTGATAATCTCATGACCAAAATCCCTTAACGTGAGTTTTCGTTCCACTG
AGCGTCAGACCCCGTAGAAAAGATCAAAGGATCTTCTTGAGATCCTTTTTTTCTGCGCGTAATCTGCTGC
TTGCAAACAAAAAAACCACCGCTACCAGCGGTGGTTTGTTTGCCGGATCAAGAGCTACCAACTCTTTTTC
CGAAGGTAACTGGCTTCAGCAGAGCGCAGATACCAAATACTGTTCTTCTAGTGTAGCCGTAGTTAGGCCA
CCACTTCAAGAACTCTGTAGCACCGCCTACATACCTCGCTCTGCTAATCCTGTTACCAGTGGCTGCTGCC
AGTGGCGATAAGTCGTGTCTTACCGGGTTGGACTCAAGACGATAGTTACCGGATAAGGCGCAGCGGTCGG
GCTGAACGGGGGGTTCGTGCACACAGCCCAGCTTGGAGCGAACGACCTACACCGAACTGAGATACCTACA
GCGTGAGCTATGAGAAAGCGCCACGCTTCCCGAAGGGAGAAAGGCGGACAGGTATCCGGTAAGCGGCAGG
GTCGGAACAGGAGAGCGCACGAGGGAGCTTCCAGGGGGAAACGCCTGGTATCTTTATAGTCCTGTCGGGT
TTCGCCACCTCTGACTTGAGCGTCGATTTTTGTGATGCTCGTCAGGGGGGCGGAGCCTATGGAAAAACGC
CAGCAACGCGGCCTTTTTACGGTTCCTGGCCTTTTGCTGGCCTTTTGCTCACATGTTCTTTCCTGCGTTA
TCCCCTGATTCTGTGGATAACCGTATTACCGCCATGCATT
Features (pLannotate 1.2.2; 18 found; start..end, strand, type, name):
     60..363     +  enhancer       CMV enhancer: human cytomegalovirus immediate early enhancer
    364..567     +  promoter       CMV promoter: human cytomegalovirus (CMV) immediate early promoter
    590..617     +  misc_feature   MCS (fragment): multiple cloning site
    624..2117    +  CDS            CRY2PHR: N-terminal photolyase homology region of Arabidopsis thaliana cryptochrome 2 binds to CIB1 upon exposure to blue light (Kennedy et al., 2010)
   2127..2843    +  CDS            EGFP: EGFP is a basic (constitutively fluorescent) green fluorescent protein published in 1996, derived from Aequorea victoria. It is reported to be a rapidly-maturing weak dimer with moderate acid sensitivity.
   2928..2963    +  CDS            VP16 AD (fragment): transcriptional activation domain of herpes simplex virus protein VP16 (Triezenberg et al., 1988; Cousens et al., 1989); UL48
   3084..3100    +  CDS            VP96 (fragment): 6 tandem repeats of the minimal activation domain of herpes simplex virus VP16 (Cheng et al., 2013)
   3165..3944    +  CDS            RELA (fragment): TF65_HUMAN - Also known as NFKB3. Experimental evidence at protein level: Swiss-Prot protein existence level 1. NF-kappa-B is a pleiotropic transcription factor present in almost all cell types and is the endpoint of a series of signal transduction events that are initiated by a vast array of stimuli related to many biological processes such as inflammation, immunity, differentiation, cell growth, tumorigenesis and apoptosis. NF-kappa-B is a homo- or heterodimeric complex formed by the Rel-like domain- containing proteins RELA/p65, RELB, NFKB1/p105, NFKB1/p50, REL and NFKB2/p52. The heterodime
   3963..4532    +  CDS            Rta AD: transcriptional activation domain from the human herpesvirus 4 (Epstein-Barr virus) replication and transcription activator Rta/BRLF1 (Hardwick et al., 1992; Chavez et al., 2015)
   4550..4671    +  polyA_signal   SV40 poly(A) signal: SV40 polyadenylation signal
   4705..5133    -  rep_origin     f1 ori (sequence partly withheld): f1 bacteriophage origin of replication; arrow indicates direction of (+) strand synthesis
   5160..5264    +  promoter       AmpR promoter: bla
   5266..5623    +  promoter       SV40 promoter: SV40 enhancer and early promoter
   5658..6452    +  CDS            NeoR/KanR: aminoglycoside phosphotransferase from Tn5; aph(3')-II (or nptII); confers resistance to neomycin, kanamycin, and G418 (Geneticin®)
   6473..6625    +  CDS            ble (fragment): BLE_KLEPN - Experimental evidence at protein level: Swiss-Prot protein existence level 1. Binding protein with a strong affinity to the bleomycin family of antibiotics. Binds to CL990; an antimitotic-antibiotic compound. From Klebsiella pneumoniae.
   6684..6731    +  polyA_signal   HSV TK poly(A) signal: herpes simplex virus thymidine kinase polyadenylation signal (Cole and Stacy, 1985)
   6822..6838    -  polyA_signal   bGH poly(A) signal (fragment): bovine growth hormone polyadenylation signal
   7060..7648    +  rep_origin     ori: high-copy-number ColE1/pMB1/pBR322/pUC origin of replication
