[The description below was written by a language model from this plasmid's Addgene catalogue record and pLannotate feature annotations shown in this document.]
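Description:
PHR-GFP-VPR is a mammalian expression plasmid built on the Clontech pmCherryN1 backbone, in which a light-responsive transcriptional activator is expressed from the human cytomegalovirus immediate-early enhancer and promoter. The 7.8 kb plasmid replicates at high copy in E. coli through a pUC-type ColE1 origin and also carries an f1 phage origin. A single Tn5 aminoglycoside phosphotransferase gene serves both hosts. A bacterial bla promoter drives it for kanamycin selection, and the SV40 early promoter drives it for G418 selection in mammalian cells, with an HSV TK polyadenylation signal downstream. No mCherry feature appears in the annotation, consistent with the backbone's fluorescent protein having been replaced by the insert.

The payload appears to be a single fusion reading frame terminated by the SV40 poly(A) signal. At the N-terminus is the photolyase homology region (PHR) of Arabidopsis thaliana cryptochrome 2, which associates with CIB1, or its CIBN fragment, when illuminated with blue light. It is followed by EGFP for visualisation, and then by the tripartite VPR activator. In the feature table VPR appears as fragments of VP16-derived minimal activation repeats, a portion of human RELA (p65), and the Epstein-Barr virus Rta activation domain.

The construct itself has no DNA-binding module. It is meant to be used with a separately supplied CIBN fusion tethered to a target locus, so that blue light recruits the fluorescent VPR activator to that site. According to the associated publication title, it was used to study how multivalent interactions and phase separation contribute to transcription activation.
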