Addgene plasmid #183928: PHR-GFP-VPR
Purpose: Optogenetic PHR domain coupled to GFP and VPR activation domain; binds to CIBN upon blue light exposure
Depositing lab: Karsten Rippe. Depositing organization: Deutsches Krebsforschungszentrum (DKFZ). Publication: Transcription activation is enhanced by multivalent interactions independent of phase separation. Trojanowski J, Frank L, Rademacher A, Mucke N, Grigaitis P, Rippe K. Mol Cell. 2022 May 4. pii: S1097-2765(22)00328-8. doi: 10.1016/j.molcel.2022.04.017. PubMed 35537448.
Backbone
  Vector backbone: pmCherryN1
  Backbone manufacturer: Clontech
  Vector type: Mammalian Expression
  Selectable markers: Neomycin (select with G418)
Growth in bacteria
  Bacterial resistance: Kanamycin, 50 μg/mL
  Growth temperature: 37°C
  Growth strain: DH5alpha
  Copy number: High Copy
Gene/Insert
  Gene/Insert name: PHR-GFP-VPR (alt name: PHR domain of CRY2)
  Species: A. thaliana (mustard weed), Synthetic
  Mutation: none
  Entrez Gene: CRY2 (a.k.a. AT1G04400, AT-PHH1, ATCRY2, CRYPTOCHROME 2 APOPROTEIN, F19P19.14, F19P19_14, FHA, PHH1, cryptochrome 2)
  Promoter: CMV
  Cloning method: Restriction Enzyme; 5′ cloning site SacI (not destroyed); 3′ cloning site MfeI (not destroyed)
Terms and licenses: Academic/Nonprofit Terms; Industry Terms: Not Available to Industry
How to cite: PHR-GFP-VPR was a gift from Karsten Rippe (Addgene plasmid # 183928 ; http://n2t.net/addgene:183928 ; RRID:Addgene_183928)
